Addgene plasmid #217142: pCMV-hAT-6B_PM
Purpose: Mammalian expression vector for expression of hAT-6B_PM transposase (CMV promoter)
Depositing lab: Haoyi Wang. Depositing organization: Institute of Zoology, Chinese Academy of Sciences. Publication: Heterologous survey of 130 DNA transposons in human cells highlights their functional divergence and expands the genome engineering toolbox. Zhang T, Tan S, Tang N, Li Y, Zhang C, Sun J, Guo Y, Gao H, Cai Y, Sun W, Wang C, Fu L, Ma H, Wu Y, Hu X, Zhang X, Gee P, Yan W, Zhao Y, Chen Q, Guo B, Wang H, Zhang YE. Cell. 2024 Jul 11;187(14):3741-3760.e30. doi: 10.1016/j.cell.2024.05.007. Epub 2024 Jun 5. PubMed 38843831.
Backbone
  Vector backbone: pCMV
  Vector type: Mammalian Expression
Growth in bacteria
  Bacterial resistance: Ampicillin, 100 μg/mL
  Growth temperature: 37°C
  Growth strain: DH5alpha
  Copy number: High Copy
Gene/Insert
  Gene/Insert name: hAT-6B_PM transposase
  Species: Synthetic
  Cloning method: Restriction Enzyme; 5′ cloning site Unknown (unknown if destroyed); 3′ cloning site Unknown (unknown if destroyed)
Terms and licenses: Academic/Nonprofit Terms; Industry Terms: Not Available to Industry
How to cite: pCMV-hAT-6B_PM was a gift from Haoyi Wang (Addgene plasmid # 217142 ; http://n2t.net/addgene:217142 ; RRID:Addgene_217142)
