[The description below was written by a language model from this plasmid's Addgene catalogue record and pLannotate feature annotations shown in this document.]
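Description:
pCMV-hAT-6B_PM is a 5,786-nt mammalian expression plasmid built on a pCMV backbone to produce the hAT-6B_PM transposase, a synthetic coding sequence for a member of the hAT superfamily of DNA transposons. It is maintained in E. coli through a high-copy ColE1/pUC-type origin and selected with ampicillin via the β-lactamase gene and its native promoter. An f1 origin is also present, along with remnants of lac regulatory sequence (lac promoter, operator, CAP site and a lacI fragment) and a bom fragment carried over from the parental vector.

Expression is driven by the human cytomegalovirus immediate early enhancer and promoter at the start of the sequence and terminated by the bovine growth hormone polyadenylation signal. The automated annotation does not label the transposase itself. The unannotated stretch of roughly 1.3 kb between the T7 promoter and the reverse-oriented SP6 promoter, which sits between the CMV promoter and the bGH poly(A), is the likely location of the insert. The flanking phage promoters could serve for in vitro transcription or as sequencing primer sites. No epitope tag or reporter is annotated, and the cloning sites are recorded as unknown. Downstream, an SV40 early promoter and SV40 poly(A) signal flank only a short fragment of a bleomycin-resistance (ble) gene, so the record does not support a functional mammalian selection marker. A very short hit to a truncated HIV-1 5' LTR next to the CMV promoter is probably an annotation artefact rather than a viral element.

The plasmid comes from a survey of 130 DNA transposons tested in human cells for genome engineering. It would serve as the transposase-supplying plasmid, although the record does not describe a matching transposon donor construct.
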