Features (pLannotate 1.2.2; 19 found; start..end, strand, type, name):
      1..380     +  enhancer       CMV enhancer: human cytomegalovirus immediate early enhancer
    381..584     +  promoter       CMV promoter: human cytomegalovirus (CMV) immediate early promoter
    580..613     +  LTR            5' LTR (truncated) (fragment): truncated 5' long terminal repeat (LTR) from HIV-1
    629..647     +  promoter       T7 promoter: promoter for bacteriophage T7 RNA polymerase
   1974..1992    -  promoter       SP6 promoter: promoter for bacteriophage SP6 RNA polymerase
   2018..2242    +  polyA_signal   bGH poly(A) signal: bovine growth hormone polyadenylation signal
   2246..2267    +  promoter       SV40 promoter (fragment): SV40 enhancer and early promoter
   2288..2716    +  rep_origin     f1 ori (sequence partly withheld): f1 bacteriophage origin of replication; arrow indicates direction of (+) strand synthesis
   2730..3059    +  promoter       SV40 promoter: SV40 enhancer and early promoter
   3072..3230    +  CDS            ble (fragment): BLE_KLEPN - Experimental evidence at protein level: Swiss-Prot protein existence level 1. Binding protein with a strong affinity to the bleomycin family of antibiotics. Binds to CL990; an antimitotic-antibiotic compound. From Klebsiella pneumoniae.
   3225..3346    +  polyA_signal   SV40 poly(A) signal: SV40 polyadenylation signal
   3419..3435    -  protein_bind   lac operator: The lac repressor binds to the lac operator to inhibit transcription in E. coli. This inhibition can be relieved by adding lactose or isopropyl-β-D-thiogalactopyranoside (IPTG). lac repressor encoded by lacI
   3443..3473    -  promoter       lac promoter: promoter for the E. coli lac operon
   3488..3509    -  protein_bind   CAP binding site: CAP binding activates transcription in the presence of cAMP. E. coli catabolite activator protein
   3522..3614    -  CDS            lacI (fragment): lac repressor; lacI; The lac repressor binds to the lac operator to inhibit transcription in E. coli. This inhibition can be relieved by adding lactose or isopropyl-β-D-thiogalactopyranoside (IPTG).
   3797..4385    -  rep_origin     ori: high-copy-number ColE1/pMB1/pBR322/pUC origin of replication
   4556..5416    -  CDS            AmpR: β-lactamase; bla; confers resistance to ampicillin, carbenicillin, and related antibiotics
   5417..5521    -  promoter       AmpR promoter: bla
   5580..5632    -  misc_feature   bom (fragment): basis of mobility region from pBR322
>Addgene plasmid #217142 | pCMV-hAT-6B_PM | addgene full sequence | sequence record 442914 | Addgene NGS Result
GACATTGATTATTGACTAGTTATTAATAGTAATCAATTACGGGGTCATTAGTTCATAGCCCATATATGGA
GTTCCGCGTTACATAACTTACGGTAAATGGCCCGCCTGGCTGACCGCCCAACGACCCCCGCCCATTGACG
TCAATAATGACGTATGTTCCCATAGTAACGCCAATAGGGACTTTCCATTGACGTCAATGGGTGGAGTATT
TACGGTAAACTGCCCACTTGGCAGTACATCAAGTGTATCATATGCCAAGTACGCCCCCTATTGACGTCAA
TGACGGTAAATGGCCCGCCTGGCATTATGCCCAGTACATGACCTTATGGGACTTTCCTACTTGGCAGTAC
ATCTACGTATTAGTCATCGCTATTACCATGGTGATGCGGTTTTGGCAGTACATCAATGGGCGTGGATAGC
GGTTTGACTCACGGGGATTTCCAAGTCTCCACCCCATTGACGTCAATGGGAGTTTGTTTTGGCACCAAAA
TCAACGGGACTTTCCAAAATGTCGTAACAACTCCGCCCCATTGACGCAAATGGGCGGTAGGCGTGTACGG
TGGGAGGTCTATATAAGCAGAGCTCTCTGGCTAACTAGAGAACCCACTGCTTACTGGCTTATCGAAATTA
ATACGACTCACTATAGGGAGACCCAAGCTTGGTACCGAGCTCGGATCCACTAGTAACGGCCGCCAGTGTG
CTGGAATTCGCCGCCACCATGGACAAACTGATCAGCGTGTGCACCGATGGTGCGCCTTGCATGGTGGGTA
AAAACCGCGGTTTTGTGGCGTTACTGCGCCAGCATGAAAAACGCCCGATTCTGAGCCTGCATTGCATTCT
GCATCAGGAAGCCCTGTGCGCACAGATGTGTGGTGAACAACTGGGCGAGGTGATGAGCTTAGTGATTCGC
GTGGTGAACTTTATAGTGGCGCGCGCATTAAACGATCGCCAGTTTAAAACCCTGCTGGATGAAGTGGGCA
ACCATTATCCTGGCCTGCTGCTGCATTCAAACGTGCGTTGGTTAAGCCGCGGCAAAGTGCTGTCACGTTT
TGCAGCCTGCCTGAGCGAAATTCGCACCTTTCTGGAAATGAAGGATGTGGAACATCCGGAACTGGCCAAC
ACTGAATGGCTGCTGAAGTTTTATTACCTGGTGGATATGACCGGCCATCTGAACCAGCTGAACGTGAAAA
TGCAGGGCATCGGCAATACCGTTCTGAGCCTGCAGCAAGCCGTGTTTGCGTTCGAAAACAAGCTGGAACT
GTTTATCGTGGACATCGAAACCGGTCGCTTACTGCACTTCGAAAAACTGCGCGAGTTTAAAGATGCCTGC
ACCGCGTCAGATCCTGTGCAGCACTTTGATCTGCAACAGCTGGCGGGCTTTACTAGCGATCTGCAGCAGA
GCTTCAAAGCCCGCTTTGGCGAATTTCGCGAACATACCCGCCTGTTTAAGTTCATTACCCACCCGCACGA
ATGCGCAGTTGATAAGGCCGATCTGAGCTACATTCCGGGCGTGAGCATTCGCGATTTCGAACTGGAGGTG
GCCGATCTGAAAGCCAGCGATATGTGGGTGAACAAATTCAAAAGCCTGAACGAAGATCTGGAGCGCCTGG
AACGTCAACAAGCCGAACTGGCGAGCAAGCATAAGTGGACCGAGATGAAGAAACTGCAGCCGGCGGATCA
GCTGATTGTGAAGACCTGGAACGCGTTACCGGTGACCTACCATACCTTACAGCGCGTGAGCATTGCGGTG
CTGACCATGTTTGGCAGCACCTACAGCTGCGAACAGAGCTTCAGCCACCTGAAAAACATTAAAACCAACC
TGCGCAGCCGTCTGACTGATGAAAGCCTGAACGCGTGCATGAAACTGAACCTGACCACCTACCAGCCTGA
TTATAAAGCCATCAGCAAAACCATGCAGCATCAGAAGAGCCATTGATGAGCGGCCGCTCGAGCATGCATC
TAGAGGGCCCTATTCTATAGTGTCACCTAAATGCTAGAGCTCGCTGATCAGCCTCGACTGTGCCTTCTAG
TTGCCAGCCATCTGTTGTTTGCCCCTCCCCCGTGCCTTCCTTGACCCTGGAAGGTGCCACTCCCACTGTC
CTTTCCTAATAAAATGAGGAAATTGCATCGCATTGTCTGAGTAGGTGTCATTCTATTCTGGGGGGTGGGG
TGGGGCAGGACAGCAAGGGGGAGGATTGGGAAGACAATAGCAGGCATGCTGGGGATGCGGTGGGCTCTAT
GGCTTCTGAGGCGGAAAGAACCAGCTGGGGCTCTAGGGGGTATCCCC
[124 nt withheld, positions 2288-2411]
C
[91 nt withheld, positions 2413-2503]
A
[49 nt withheld, positions 2505-2553]
CCTTTGACGTTGGAGTCCACGTTCTTT
[37 nt withheld, positions 2581-2617]
ACCCTATCTCGGTCTATTCTTTTGATTTATAAGGGATTTTGCCGATTTCGGCCTATTGGTTAAAAAATGA
GCTGATTTAACAAAAATTTAACGCGAATTAATTCTGTGGAATGTGTGTCAGTTAGGGTGTGGAAAGTCCC
CAGGCTCCCCAGCAGGCAGAAGTATGCAAAGCATGCATCTCAATTAGTCAGCAACCAGGTGTGGAAAGTC
CCCAGGCTCCCCAGCAGGCAGAAGTATGCAAAGCATGCATCTCAATTAGTCAGCAACCATAGTCCCGCCC
CTAACTCCGCCCATCCCGCCCCTAACTCCGCCCAGTTCCGCCCATTCTCCGCCCCATGGCTGACTAATTT
TTTTTATTTATGCAGAGGCCGAGGCCGCCTCTGCCTCTGAGCTATTCCAGAAGTAGTGAGGAGGCTTTTT
TGGAGGCCTAGGCTTTTGCAAAAAGCTCCCCGAAATGACCGACCAAGCGACGCCCAACCTGCCATCACGA
GATTTCGATTCCACCGCCGCCTTCTATGAAAGGTTGGGCTTCGGAATCGTTTTCCGGGACGCCGGCTGGA
TGATCCTCCAGCGCGGGGATCTCATGCTGGAGTTCTTCGCCCACCCCAACTTGTTTATTGCAGCTTATAA
TGGTTACAAATAAAGCAATAGCATCACAAATTTCACAAATAAAGCATTTTTTTCACTGCATTCTAGTTGT
GGTTTGTCCAAACTCATCAATGTATCTTATCATGTCTGTATACCGTCGACCTCTAGCTAGAGCTTGGCGT
AATCATGGTCATAGCTGTTTCCTGTGTGAAATTGTTATCCGCTCACAATTCCACACAACATACGAGCCGG
AAGCATAAAGTGTAAAGCCTGGGGTGCCTAATGAGTGAGCTAACTCACATTAATTGCGTTGCGCTCACTG
CCCGCTTTCCAGTCGGGAAACCTGTCGTGCCAGCTGCATTAATGAATCGGCCAACGCGCGGGGAGAGGCG
GTTTGCGTATTGGGCGCTCTTCCGCTTCCTCGCTCACTGACTCGCTGCGCTCGGTCGTTCGGCTGCGGCG
AGCGGTATCAGCTCACTCAAAGGCGGTAATACGGTTATCCACAGAATCAGGGGATAACGCAGGAAAGAAC
ATGTGAGCAAAAGGCCAGCAAAAGGCCAGGAACCGTAAAAAGGCCGCGTTGCTGGCGTTTTTCCATAGGC
TCCGCCCCCCTGACGAGCATCACAAAAATCGACGCTCAAGTCAGAGGTGGCGAAACCCGACAGGACTATA
AAGATACCAGGCGTTTCCCCCTGGAAGCTCCCTCGTGCGCTCTCCTGTTCCGACCCTGCCGCTTACCGGA
TACCTGTCCGCCTTTCTCCCTTCGGGAAGCGTGGCGCTTTCTCATAGCTCACGCTGTAGGTATCTCAGTT
CGGTGTAGGTCGTTCGCTCCAAGCTGGGCTGTGTGCACGAACCCCCCGTTCAGCCCGACCGCTGCGCCTT
ATCCGGTAACTATCGTCTTGAGTCCAACCCGGTAAGACACGACTTATCGCCACTGGCAGCAGCCACTGGT
AACAGGATTAGCAGAGCGAGGTATGTAGGCGGTGCTACAGAGTTCTTGAAGTGGTGGCCTAACTACGGCT
ACACTAGAAGAACAGTATTTGGTATCTGCGCTCTGCTGAAGCCAGTTACCTTCGGAAAAAGAGTTGGTAG
CTCTTGATCCGGCAAACAAACCACCGCTGGTAGCGGTGGTTTTTTTGTTTGCAAGCAGCAGATTACGCGC
AGAAAAAAAGGATCTCAAGAAGATCCTTTGATCTTTTCTACGGGGTCTGACGCTCAGTGGAACGAAAACT
CACGTTAAGGGATTTTGGTCATGAGATTATCAAAAAGGATCTTCACCTAGATCCTTTTAAATTAAAAATG
AAGTTTTAAATCAATCTAAAGTATATATGAGTAAACTTGGTCTGACAGTTACCAATGCTTAATCAGTGAG
GCACCTATCTCAGCGATCTGTCTATTTCGTTCATCCATAGTTGCCTGACTCCCCGTCGTGTAGATAACTA
CGATACGGGAGGGCTTACCATCTGGCCCCAGTGCTGCAATGATACCGCGAGACCCACGCTCACCGGCTCC
AGATTTATCAGCAATAAACCAGCCAGCCGGAAGGGCCGAGCGCAGAAGTGGTCCTGCAACTTTATCCGCC
TCCATCCAGTCTATTAATTGTTGCCGGGAAGCTAGAGTAAGTAGTTCGCCAGTTAATAGTTTGCGCAACG
TTGTTGCCATTGCTACAGGCATCGTGGTGTCACGCTCGTCGTTTGGTATGGCTTCATTCAGCTCCGGTTC
CCAACGATCAAGGCGAGTTACATGATCCCCCATGTTGTGCAAAAAAGCGGTTAGCTCCTTCGGTCCTCCG
ATCGTTGTCAGAAGTAAGTTGGCCGCAGTGTTATCACTCATGGTTATGGCAGCACTGCATAATTCTCTTA
CTGTCATGCCATCCGTAAGATGCTTTTCTGTGACTGGTGAGTACTCAACCAAGTCATTCTGAGAATAGTG
TATGCGGCGACCGAGTTGCTCTTGCCCGGCGTCAATACGGGATAATACCGCGCCACATAGCAGAACTTTA
AAAGTGCTCATCATTGGAAAACGTTCTTCGGGGCGAAAACTCTCAAGGATCTTACCGCTGTTGAGATCCA
GTTCGATGTAACCCACTCGTGCACCCAACTGATCTTCAGCATCTTTTACTTTCACCAGCGTTTCTGGGTG
AGCAAAAACAGGAAGGCAAAATGCCGCAAAAAAGGGAATAAGGGCGACACGGAAATGTTGAATACTCATA
CTCTTCCTTTTTCAATATTATTGAAGCATTTATCAGGGTTATTGTCTCATGAGCGGATACATATTTGAAT
GTATTTAGAAAAATAAACAAATAGGGGTTCCGCGCACATTTCCCCGAAAAGTGCCACCTGACGTCGACGG
ATCGGGAGATCTCCCGATCCCCTATGGTGCACTCTCAGTACAATCTGCTCTGATGCCGCATAGTTAAGCC
AGTATCTGCTCCCTGCTTGTGTGTTGGAGGTCGCTGAGTAGTGCGCGAGCAAAATTTAAGCTACAACAAG
GCAAGGCTTGACCGACAATTGCATGAAGAATCTGCTTAGGGTTAGGCGTTTTGCGCTGCTTCGCGATGTA
CGGGCCAGATATACGCGTT
